>Addgene plasmid #234948 | TLCV2-ApaLI-T2A-EGFP-Puro | addgene full sequence | sequence record 467820 | Addgene NGS Result
GGGCCTATTTCTTTTGAATTCACTTTGGCCGCGAATCGATATGTCGAGTTTACTCCCTATCAGTGATAGA
GAACGTATGTCGAGTTTACTCCCTATCAGTGATAGAGAACGATGTCGAGTTTACTCCCTATCAGTGATAG
AGAACGTATGTCGAGTTTACTCCCTATCAGTGATAGAGAACGTATGTCGAGTTTACTCCCTATCAGTGAT
AGAGAACGTATGTCGAGTTTATCCCTATCAGTGATAGAGAACGTATGTCGAGTTTACTCCCTATCAGTGA
TAGAGAACGTATGTCGAGGTAGGCGTGTACGGTGGGAGGCCTATATAAGCAGAGCTCGTTTAGTGAACCG
TCAGATCGCCTGGAGAATACCGGTATGTCCGTCCTGACGCCGCTGCTGCTGCGGGGCTTGACAGGCTCGG
CCCGGCGGCTCCCAGTGCCGCGCGCCAAGATCCATTCGTTGCCGCCGGAGGGGAAGCTTATGACCACACG
ACAGCGCTTATCTGCTGAGAGATCTCAGCAGCTTACCCGTCTGCTCACTATCACTAAAACCGCTAACATG
CGGGCCTTAATGGAGGCTAGCGAACTCGCTAAAGTAATTGCCCTGGTGGCGGTTGACATAGGTAAGTCAG
ACGAGATGGCCAGAGCTTTCCCCGTGCTGTGGCCAAAAATCAGTCCTCAGCAAGAATATTACGCAACAGC
GGTTGACTGGTTCACCAACCCCGATGAAACCGTCACCTCTTTCGATGTGGTGGATATGCTAGATGCCGGC
ACTTCCCTGGACCAAGACTTCATGACTTATCTGAAATGTCTAACTGAACTGCACAAGCGACGGAGAAAAT
ACGGCCTGATCCTGCAGAGGCAGCCTCTACCAACGATGGTGCAGGTTTCGCCCCGAGCACTGATGGAATA
CGGACCTGACTTTCCGCCCGAGGCACTGGCTAGCTGGCTTACCTGGCGGAAGTTTTTTTACGACCTTGAC
AACAGGTCTGCCCAGGAAACAGGGTACTTGTTCGAACCCATTCTGGCCGCCGCCATCGGAGGCGAGGCAA
AATCTGCCAGAGAGCGTGTCGTAAGACGCACCGACGATCCAACGAAGGGCAGGCAGGTGGATTGCTGGAA
GGTGCTCCCTGATGGTACGCCTCTGGCTTATGAATTGAAACTTCGGGTGACAATTGCAGCGAGCGGGCAA
GGCAGATTTGGAGAGGAGCTGAGCTTCGCTCGGGACTGCAGCAGCTCCGGCGCTAAGCCGATCCTCGTGG
TCCTGGATCCAACAGAAAATGACAAGCTCACTGGATTGCAAGCCGCATACCGCGAGGTTGGAGGCGCCGC
ATATGTGGGGGATGCCGCCTGGGCTCACTTAGAGGACGAGGCTGGTGCTACCATGGCCAGTTTTATAGAG
CGCTATGTCAGGGTGCCAGTAGCATCAGTCAGTTCCTTCGAAAGGGTCATTGAGGGAGATGCCACAAAGC
GCTCCTTGATCCTGCAGGACCTCCAGGCCCGACTCGATGGTAATGAGCTTACAATCTCCCTGGGAGGCCA
TCAGCGGTTGGTGGAAAGGCATGAGGACCAGAGTCTCGCAGCGGACGGCGATGACGATTCAGAGCTCGAT
TACAAAGACGATGACGATAAGGGCGCGCCTGGATCCGGAGAGGGCAGAGGAAGTCTGCTAACATGCGGTG
ACGTCGAGGAGAATCCTGGCCCAGTGAGCAAGGGCGAGGAGCTGTTCACCGGGGTGGTGCCCATCCTGGT
CGAGCTGGACGGCGACGTAAACGGCCACAAGTTCAGCGTGTCCGGCGAGGGCGAGGGCGATGCCACCTAC
GGCAAGCTGACCCTGAAGTTCATCTGCACCACCGGCAAGCTGCCCGTGCCCTGGCCCACCCTCGTGACCA
CCCTGACCTACGGCGTGCAGTGCTTCAGCCGCTACCCCGACCACATGAAGCAGCACGACTTCTTCAAGTC
CGCCATGCCCGAAGGCTACGTCCAGGAGCGCACCATCTTCTTCAAGGACGACGGCAACTACAAGACCCGC
GCCGAGGTGAAGTTCGAGGGCGACACCCTGGTGAACCGCATCGAGCTGAAGGGCATCGACTTCAAGGAGG
ACGGCAACATCCTGGGGCACAAGCTGGAGTACAACTACAACAGCCACAACGTCTATATCATGGCCGACAA
GCAGAAGAACGGCATCAAGGTGAACTTCAAGATCCGCCACAACATCGAGGACGGCAGCGTGCAGCTCGCC
GACCACTACCAGCAGAACACCCCCATCGGCGACGGCCCCGTGCTGCTGCCCGACAACCACTACCTGAGCA
CCCAGTCCGCCCTGAGCAAAGACCCCAACGAGAAGCGCGATCACATGGTCCTGCTGGAGTTCGTGACCGC
CGCCGGGATCACTCTCGGCATGGACGAGCTGTACAAGTAAGCTAGCATCCGGGCAGAGCGCACATCGCCC
ACAGTCCCCGAGAAGTTGGGGGGAGGGGTCGGCAATTGATCCGGTGCCTAGAGAAGGTGGCGCGGGGTAA
ACTGGGAAAGTGATGTCGTGTACTGGCTCCGCCTTTTTCCCGAGGGTGGGGGAGAACCGTATATAAGTGC
AGTAGTCGCCGTGAACGTTCTTTTTCGCAACGGGTTTGCCGCCAGAACACAGACTGCGATCGCAATGTAC
AGTATGACCGAGTACAAGCCCACGGTGCGCCTCGCCACCCGCGACGACGTCCCCAGGGCCGTACGCACCC
TCGCCGCCGCGTTCGCCGACTACCCCGCCACGCGCCACACCGTCGATCCGGACCGCCACATCGAGCGGGT
CACCGAGCTGCAAGAACTCTTCCTCACGCGCGTCGGGCTCGACATCGGCAAGGTGTGGGTCGCGGACGAC
GGCGCCGCGGTGGCGGTCTGGACCACGCCGGAGAGCGTCGAAGCGGGGGCGGTGTTCGCCGAGATCGGCC
CGCGCATGGCCGAGTTGAGCGGTTCCCGGCTGGCCGCGCAGCAACAGATGGAAGGCCTCCTGGCGCCGCA
CCGGCCCAAGGAGCCCGCGTGGTTCCTGGCCACCGTCGGAGTCTCGCCCGACCACCAGGGCAAGGGTCTG
GGCAGCGCCGTCGTGCTCCCCGGAGTGGAGGCGGCCGAGCGCGCCGGGGTGCCCGCCTTCCTGGAGACCT
CCGCGCCCCGCAACCTCCCCTTCTACGAGCGGCTCGGCTTCACCGTCACCGCCGACGTCGAGGTGCCCGA
AGGACCGCGCACCTGGTGCATGACCCGCAAGCCCGGTGCCGGTTCCGGCGCAACAAACTTCTCTCTGCTG
AAACAAGCCGGAGATGTCGAAGAGAATCCTGGACCGATGTCTAGACTGGACAAGAGCAAAGTCATAAACG
GAGCTCTGGAATTACTCAATGGTGTCGGTATCGAAGGCCTGACGACAAGGAAACTCGCTCAAAAGCTGGG
AGTTGAGCAGCCTACCCTGTACTGGCACGTGAAGAACAAGCGGGCCCTGCTCGATGCCCTGCCAATCGAG
ATGCTGGACAGGCATCATACCCACTTCTGCCCCCTGGAAGGCGAGTCATGGCAAGACTTTCTGCGGAACA
ACGCCAAGTCATACCGCTGTGCTCTCCTCTCACATCGCGACGGGGCTAAAGTGCATCTCGGCACCCGCCC
AACAGAGAAACAGTACGAAACCCTGGAAAATCAGCTCGCGTTCCTGTGTCAGCAAGGCTTCTCCCTGGAG
AACGCACTGTACGCTCTGTCCGCCGTGGGCCACTTTACACTGGGCTGCGTATTGGAGGAACAGGAGCATC
AAGTAGCAAAAGAGGAAAGAGAGACACCTACCACCGATTCTATGCCCCCACTTCTGAGACAAGCAATTGA
GCTGTTCGACCGGCAGGGAGCCGAACCTGCCTTCCTTTTCGGCCTGGAACTAATCATATGTGGCCTGGAG
AAACAGCTAAAGTGCGAAAGCGGCGGGCCGACCGACGCCCTTGACGATTTTGACTTAGACATGCTCCCAG
CCGATGCCCTTGACGACTTTGACCTTGATATGCTGCCTGCTGACGCTCTTGACGATTTTGACCTTGACAT
GCTCCCCGGGTAACTCGAGCGCGTTAAGTCGACAATCAACCTCTGGATTACAAAATTTGTGAAAGATTGA
CTGGTATTCTTAACTATGTTGCTCCTTTTACGCTATGTGGATACGCTGCTTTAATGCCTTTGTATCATGC
TATTGCTTCCCGTATGGCTTTCATTTTCTCCTCCTTGTATAAATCCTGGTTGCTGTCTCTTTATGAGGAG
TTGTGGCCCGTTGTCAGGCAACGTGGCGTGGTGTGCACTGTGTTTGCTGACGCAACCCCCACTGGTTGGG
GCATTGCCACCACCTGTCAGCTCCTTTCCGGGACTTTCGCTTTCCCCCTCCCTATTGCCACGGCGGAACT
CATCGCCGCCTGCCTTGCCCGCTGCTGGACAGGGGCTCGGCTGTTGGGCACTGACAATTCCGTGGTGTTG
TCGGGGAAATCATCGTCCTTTCCTTGGCTGCTCGCCTGTGTTGCCACCTGGATTCTGCGCGGGACGTCCT
TCTGCTACGTCCCTTCGGCCCTCAATCCAGCGGACCTTCCTTCCCGCGGCCTGCTGCCGGCTCTGCGGCC
TCTTCCGCGTCTTCGCCTTCGCCCTCAGACGAGTCGGATCTCCCTTTGGGCCGCCTCCCCGCGTCGACTT
TAAGACCAATGACTTACAAGGCAGCTGTAGATCTTAGCCACTTTTTAAAAGAAAAGGGGGGACTGGAAGG
GCTAATTCACTCCCAACGAAGACAAGATCTGCTTTTTGCTTGTACTGGGTCTCTCTGGTTAGACCAGATC
TGAGCCTGGGAGCTCTCTGGCTAACTAGGGAACCCACTGCTTAAGCCTCAATAAAGCTTGCCTTGAGTGC
TTCAAGTAGTGTGTGCCCGTCTGTTGTGTGACTCTGGTAACTAGAGATCCCTCAGACCCTTTTAGTCAGT
GTGGAAAATCTCTAGCAGGGCCCGTTTAAACCCGCTGATCAGCCTCGACTGTGCCTTCTAGTTGCCAGCC
ATCTGTTGTTTGCCCCTCCCCCGTGCCTTCCTTGACCCTGGAAGGTGCCACTCCCACTGTCCTTTCCTAA
TAAAATGAGGAAATTGCATCGCATTGTCTGAGTAGGTGTCATTCTATTCTGGGGGGTGGGGTGGGGCAGG
ACAGCAAGGGGGAGGATTGGGAAGACAATAGCAGGCATGCTGGGGATGCGGTGGGCTCTATGGCTTCTGA
GGCGGAAAGAACCAGCTGGGGCTCTAGGGGGTATCCCC
[124 nt withheld, positions 5289-5412]
C
[91 nt withheld, positions 5414-5504]
A
[49 nt withheld, positions 5506-5554]
CCTTTGACGTTGGAGTCCACGTTCTTT
[37 nt withheld, positions 5582-5618]
ACCCTATCTCGGTCTATTCTTTTGATTTATAAGGGATTTTGCCGATTTCGGCCTATTGGTTAAAAAATGA
GCTGATTTAACAAAAATTTAACGCGAATTAATTCTGTGGAATGTGTGTCAGTTAGGGTGTGGAAAGTCCC
CAGGCTCCCCAGCAGGCAGAAGTATGCAAAGCATGCATCTCAATTAGTCAGCAACCAGGTGTGGAAAGTC
CCCAGGCTCCCCAGCAGGCAGAAGTATGCAAAGCATGCATCTCAATTAGTCAGCAACCATAGTCCCGCCC
CTAACTCCGCCCATCCCGCCCCTAACTCCGCCCAGTTCCGCCCATTCTCCGCCCCATGGCTGACTAATTT
TTTTTATTTATGCAGAGGCCGAGGCCGCCTCTGCCTCTGAGCTATTCCAGAAGTAGTGAGGAGGCTTTTT
TGGAGGCCTAGGCTTTTGCAAAAAGCTCCCGGGAGCTTGTATATCCATTTTCGGATCTGATCAGCACGTG
TTGACAATTAATCATCGGCATAGTATATCGGCATAGTATAATACGACAAGGTGAGGAACTAAACCATGGC
CAAGTTGACCAGTGCCGTTCCGGTGCTCACCGCGCGCGACGTCGCCGGAGCGGTCGAGTTCTGGACCGAC
CGGCTCGGGTTCTCCCGGGACTTCGTGGAGGACGACTTCGCCGGTGTGGTCCGGGACGACGTGACCCTGT
TCATCAGCGCGGTCCAGGACCAGGTGGTGCCGGACAACACCCTGGCCTGGGTGTGGGTGCGCGGCCTGGA
CGAGCTGTACGCCGAGTGGTCGGAGGTCGTGTCCACGAACTTCCGGGACGCCTCCGGGCCGGCCATGACC
GAGATCGGCGAGCAGCCGTGGGGGCGGGAGTTCGCCCTGCGCGACCCGGCCGGCAACTGCGTGCACTTCG
TGGCCGAGGAGCAGGACTGACACGTGCTACGAGATTTCGATTCCACCGCCGCCTTCTATGAAAGGTTGGG
CTTCGGAATCGTTTTCCGGGACGCCGGCTGGATGATCCTCCAGCGCGGGGATCTCATGCTGGAGTTCTTC
GCCCACCCCAACTTGTTTATTGCAGCTTATAATGGTTACAAATAAAGCAATAGCATCACAAATTTCACAA
ATAAAGCATTTTTTTCACTGCATTCTAGTTGTGGTTTGTCCAAACTCATCAATGTATCTTATCATGTCTG
TATACCGTCGACCTCTAGCTAGAGCTTGGCGTAATCATGGTCATAGCTGTTTCCTGTGTGAAATTGTTAT
CCGCTCACAATTCCACACAACATACGAGCCGGAAGCATAAAGTGTAAAGCCTGGGGTGCCTAATGAGTGA
GCTAACTCACATTAATTGCGTTGCGCTCACTGCCCGCTTTCCAGTCGGGAAACCTGTCGTGCCAGCTGCA
TTAATGAATCGGCCAACGCGCGGGGAGAGGCGGTTTGCGTATTGGGCGCTCTTCCGCTTCCTCGCTCACT
GACTCGCTGCGCTCGGTCGTTCGGCTGCGGCGAGCGGTATCAGCTCACTCAAAGGCGGTAATACGGTTAT
CCACAGAATCAGGGGATAACGCAGGAAAGAACATGTGAGCAAAAGGCCAGCAAAAGGCCAGGAACCGTAA
AAAGGCCGCGTTGCTGGCGTTTTTCCATAGGCTCCGCCCCCCTGACGAGCATCACAAAAATCGACGCTCA
AGTCAGAGGTGGCGAAACCCGACAGGACTATAAAGATACCAGGCGTTTCCCCCTGGAAGCTCCCTCGTGC
GCTCTCCTGTTCCGACCCTGCCGCTTACCGGATACCTGTCCGCCTTTCTCCCTTCGGGAAGCGTGGCGCT
TTCTCATAGCTCACGCTGTAGGTATCTCAGTTCGGTGTAGGTCGTTCGCTCCAAGCTGGGCTGTGTGCAC
GAACCCCCCGTTCAGCCCGACCGCTGCGCCTTATCCGGTAACTATCGTCTTGAGTCCAACCCGGTAAGAC
ACGACTTATCGCCACTGGCAGCAGCCACTGGTAACAGGATTAGCAGAGCGAGGTATGTAGGCGGTGCTAC
AGAGTTCTTGAAGTGGTGGCCTAACTACGGCTACACTAGAAGAACAGTATTTGGTATCTGCGCTCTGCTG
AAGCCAGTTACCTTCGGAAAAAGAGTTGGTAGCTCTTGATCCGGCAAACAAACCACCGCTGGTAGCGGTG
GTTTTTTTGTTTGCAAGCAGCAGATTACGCGCAGAAAAAAAGGATCTCAAGAAGATCCTTTGATCTTTTC
TACGGGGTCTGACGCTCAGTGGAACGAAAACTCACGTTAAGGGATTTTGGTCATGAGATTATCAAAAAGG
ATCTTCACCTAGATCCTTTTAAATTAAAAATGAAGTTTTAAATCAATCTAAAGTATATATGAGTAAACTT
GGTCTGACAGTTACCAATGCTTAATCAGTGAGGCACCTATCTCAGCGATCTGTCTATTTCGTTCATCCAT
AGTTGCCTGACTCCCCGTCGTGTAGATAACTACGATACGGGAGGGCTTACCATCTGGCCCCAGTGCTGCA
ATGATACCGCGAGACCCACGCTCACCGGCTCCAGATTTATCAGCAATAAACCAGCCAGCCGGAAGGGCCG
AGCGCAGAAGTGGTCCTGCAACTTTATCCGCCTCCATCCAGTCTATTAATTGTTGCCGGGAAGCTAGAGT
AAGTAGTTCGCCAGTTAATAGTTTGCGCAACGTTGTTGCCATTGCTACAGGCATCGTGGTGTCACGCTCG
TCGTTTGGTATGGCTTCATTCAGCTCCGGTTCCCAACGATCAAGGCGAGTTACATGATCCCCCATGTTGT
GCAAAAAAGCGGTTAGCTCCTTCGGTCCTCCGATCGTTGTCAGAAGTAAGTTGGCCGCAGTGTTATCACT
CATGGTTATGGCAGCACTGCATAATTCTCTTACTGTCATGCCATCCGTAAGATGCTTTTCTGTGACTGGT
GAGTACTCAACCAAGTCATTCTGAGAATAGTGTATGCGGCGACCGAGTTGCTCTTGCCCGGCGTCAATAC
GGGATAATACCGCGCCACATAGCAGAACTTTAAAAGTGCTCATCATTGGAAAACGTTCTTCGGGGCGAAA
ACTCTCAAGGATCTTACCGCTGTTGAGATCCAGTTCGATGTAACCCACTCGTGCACCCAACTGATCTTCA
GCATCTTTTACTTTCACCAGCGTTTCTGGGTGAGCAAAAACAGGAAGGCAAAATGCCGCAAAAAAGGGAA
TAAGGGCGACACGGAAATGTTGAATACTCATACTCTTCCTTTTTCAATATTATTGAAGCATTTATCAGGG
TTATTGTCTCATGAGCGGATACATATTTGAATGTATTTAGAAAAATAAACAAATAGGGGTTCCGCGCACA
TTTCCCCGAAAAGTGCCACCTGACGTCGACGGATCGGGAGATCTCCCGATCCCCTATGGTGCACTCTCAG
TACAATCTGCTCTGATGCCGCATAGTTAAGCCAGTATCTGCTCCCTGCTTGTGTGTTGGAGGTCGCTGAG
TAGTGCGCGAGCAAAATTTAAGCTACAACAAGGCAAGGCTTGACCGACAATTGCATGAAGAATCTGCTTA
GGGTTAGGCGTTTTGCGCTGCTTCGCGATGTACGGGCCAGATATACGCGTTGACATTGATTATTGACTAG
TTATTAATAGTAATCAATTACGGGGTCATTAGTTCATAGCCCATATATGGAGTTCCGCGTTACATAACTT
ACGGTAAATGGCCCGCCTGGCTGACCGCCCAACGACCCCCGCCCATTGACGTCAATAATGACGTATGTTC
CCATAGTAACGCCAATAGGGACTTTCCATTGACGTCAATGGGTGGAGTATTTACGGTAAACTGCCCACTT
GGCAGTACATCAAGTGTATCATATGCCAAGTACGCCCCCTATTGACGTCAATGACGGTAAATGGCCCGCC
TGGCATTATGCCCAGTACATGACCTTATGGGACTTTCCTACTTGGCAGTACATCTACGTATTAGTCATCG
CTATTACCATGGTGATGCGGTTTTGGCAGTACATCAATGGGCGTGGATAGCGGTTTGACTCACGGGGATT
TCCAAGTCTCCACCCCATTGACGTCAATGGGAGTTTGTTTTGGCACCAAAATCAACGGGACTTTCCAAAA
TGTCGTAACAACTCCGCCCCATTGACGCAAATGGGCGGTAGGCGTGTACGGTGGGAGGTCTATATAAGCA
GCGCGTTTTGCCTGTACTGGGTCTCTCTGGTTAGACCAGATCTGAGCCTGGGAGCTCTCTGGCTAACTAG
GGAACCCACTGCTTAAGCCTCAATAAAGCTTGCCTTGAGTGCTTCAAGTAGTGTGTGCCCGTCTGTTGTG
TGACTCTGGTAACTAGAGATCCCTCAGACCCTTTTAGTCAGTGTGGAAAATCTCTAGCAGTGGCGCCCGA
ACAGGGACTTGAAAGCGAAAGGGAAACCAGAGGAGCTCTCTCGACGCAGGACTCGGCTTGCTGAAGCGCG
CACGGCAAGAGGCGAGGGGCGGCGACTGGTGAGTACGCCAAAAATTTTGACTAGCGGAGGCTAGAAGGAG
AGAGATGGGTGCGAGAGCGTCAGTATTAAGCGGGGGAGAATTAGATCGCGATGGGAAAAAATTCGGTTAA
GGCCAGGGGGAAAGAAAAAATATAAATTAAAACATATAGTATGGGCAAGCAGGGAGCTAGAACGATTCGC
AGTTAATCCTGGCCTGTTAGAAACATCAGAAGGCTGTAGACAAATACTGGGACAGCTACAACCATCCCTT
CAGACAGGATCAGAAGAACTTAGATCATTATATAATACAGTAGCAACCCTCTATTGTGTGCATCAAAGGA
TAGAGATAAAAGACACCAAGGAAGCTTTAGACAAGATAGAGGAAGAGCAAAACAAAAGTAAGACCACCGC
ACAGCAAGCGGCCGCTGATCTTCAGACCTGGAGGAGGAGATATGAGGGACAATTGGAGAAGTGAATTATA
TAAATATAAAGTAGTAAAAATTGAACCATTAGGAGTAGCACCCACCAAGGCAAAGAGAAGAGTGGTGCAG
AGAGAAAAAAGAGCAGTGGGAATAGGAGCTTTGTTCCTTGGGTTCTTGGGAGCAGCAGGAAGCACTATGG
GCGCAGCGTCAATGACGCTGACGGTACAGGCCAGACAATTATTGTCTGGTATAGTGCAGCAGCAGAACAA
TTTGCTGAGGGCTATTGAGGCGCAACAGCATCTGTTGCAACTCACAGTCTGGGGCATCAAGCAGCTCCAG
GCAAGAATCCTGGCTGTGGAAAGATACCTAAAGGATCAACAGCTCCTGGGGATTTGGGGTTGCTCTGGAA
AACTCATTTGCACCACTGCTGTGCCTTGGAATGCTAGTTGGAGTAATAAATCTCTGGAACAGATTTGGAA
TCACACGACCTGGATGGAGTGGGACAGAGAAATTAACAATTACACAAGCTTAATACACTCCTTAATTGAA
GAATCGCAAAACCAGCAAGAAAAGAATGAACAAGAATTATTGGAATTAGATAAATGGGCAAGTTTGTGGA
ATTGGTTTAACATAACAAATTGGCTGTGGTATATAAAATTATTCATAATGATAGTAGGAGGCTTGGTAGG
TTTAAGAATAGTTTTTGCTGTACTTTCTATAGTGAATAGAGTTAGGCAGGGATATTCACCATTATCGTTT
CAGACCCACCTCCCAACCCCGAGGGGACCCGACAGGCCCGAAGGAATAGAAGAAGAAGGTGGAGAGAGAG
ACAGAGACAGATCCATTCGATTAGTGAACGGATCGGCACTGCGTGCGCCAATTCTGCAGACAAATGGCAG
TATTCATCCACAATTTTAAAAGAAAAGGGGGGATTGGGGGGTACAGTGCAGGGGAAAGAATAGTAGACAT
AATAGCAACAGACATACAAACTAAAGAATTACAAAAACAAATTACAAAAATTCAAAATTTTCGGGTTTAT
TACAGGGACAGCAGAGATCCAGTTTGGTTAATTAAGGTACCGA
Features (pLannotate 1.2.2; 35 found; start..end, strand, type, name):
     46..360     +  promoter       tight TRE promoter: Tet-responsive promoter PTight, consisting of seven tet operator sequences followed by the minimal CMV promoter
    375..449     +  CDS            COX8 presequence: mitochondrial presequence of human cytochrome c oxidase subunit VIII (Rizutto et al., 1989)
    480..1604    +  CDS            apaLIR: T2A1_ACEPA - Protein predicted: Swiss-Prot protein existence level 4. Recognizes the double-stranded sequence GTGCAC and cleaves after G-1. From Acetobacter pasteurianus (Acetobacter turbidans).
   1704..2420    +  CDS            EGFP: the original enhanced GFP (Yang et al., 1996) mammalian codon-optimized
   2431..2642    +  promoter       EF-1α core promoter: core promoter for human elongation factor EF-1α
   2664..3260    +  CDS            PuroR (fragment): puromycin N-acetyltransferase; pac from Streptomyces; confers resistance to puromycin
   3327..4024    +  CDS            rtTA3 (fragment): reverse tetracycline transactivator 3 activates expression from Tet-responsive promoters in the presence of doxycycline
   3954..4064    +  CDS            VP48: 3 tandem repeats of the minimal activation domain of herpes simplex virus VP16 (Cheng et al., 2013)
   4094..4682    +  misc_feature   WPRE: woodchuck hepatitis virus posttranscriptional regulatory element
   4733..4752    +  misc_feature   cPPT/CTS (fragment): central polypurine tract and central termination sequence of HIV-1
   4754..4987    +  LTR            3' LTR (ΔU3): self-inactivating 3' long terminal repeat (LTR) from HIV-1
   5019..5243    +  polyA_signal   bGH poly(A) signal: bovine growth hormone polyadenylation signal
   5247..5268    +  promoter       SV40 promoter (fragment): SV40 enhancer and early promoter
   5289..5717    +  rep_origin     f1 ori (sequence partly withheld): f1 bacteriophage origin of replication; arrow indicates direction of (+) strand synthesis
   5731..6060    +  promoter       SV40 promoter: SV40 enhancer and early promoter
   6108..6155    +  promoter       EM7 promoter: synthetic bacterial promoter&nbsp
   6174..6548    +  CDS            BleoR: antibiotic-binding protein; Sh ble from Streptoalloteichus hindustanus; confers resistance to bleomycin, phleomycin, and Zeocin™
   6558..6683    +  CDS            ble (fragment): BLE_KLEPN - Experimental evidence at protein level: Swiss-Prot protein existence level 1. Binding protein with a strong affinity to the bleomycin family of antibiotics. Binds to CL990; an antimitotic-antibiotic compound. From Klebsiella pneumoniae.
   6678..6799    +  polyA_signal   SV40 poly(A) signal: SV40 polyadenylation signal
   6870..6892    -  protein_bind   lac operator (fragment): The lac repressor binds to the lac operator to inhibit transcription in E. coli. This inhibition can be relieved by adding lactose or isopropyl-β-D-thiogalactopyranoside (IPTG). lac repressor encoded by lacI
   6896..6926    -  promoter       lac promoter: promoter for the E. coli lac operon
   6941..6962    -  protein_bind   CAP binding site: CAP binding activates transcription in the presence of cAMP. E. coli catabolite activator protein
   6975..7067    -  CDS            lacI (fragment): lac repressor; lacI; The lac repressor binds to the lac operator to inhibit transcription in E. coli. This inhibition can be relieved by adding lactose or isopropyl-β-D-thiogalactopyranoside (IPTG).
   7250..7838    -  rep_origin     ori: high-copy-number ColE1/pMB1/pBR322/pUC origin of replication
   8009..8869    -  CDS            AmpR: β-lactamase; bla; confers resistance to ampicillin, carbenicillin, and related antibiotics
   8870..8974    -  promoter       AmpR promoter: bla
   9033..9085    -  misc_feature   bom (fragment): basis of mobility region from pBR322
   9240..9619    +  enhancer       CMV enhancer: human cytomegalovirus immediate early enhancer
   9620..9819    +  promoter       CMV promoter: human cytomegalovirus (CMV) immediate early promoter
   9837..10017   +  LTR            5' LTR (truncated): truncated 5' long terminal repeat (LTR) from HIV-1
  10064..10189   +  misc_feature   HIV-1 Ψ: packaging signal of human immunodeficiency virus type 1
  10173..10536   +  CDS            HIV-1 gag (fragment): gag protein from human immunodeficiency virus 1; gag
  10682..10915   +  misc_feature   RRE: The Rev response element (RRE) of HIV-1 allows for Rev-dependent mRNA export from the nucleus to the cytoplasm.
  11292..11392   +  CDS            Rev (fragment): human immunodeficiency virus 1 (HIV-1) Rev protein; rev; enhances nuclear export of unspliced and incompletely spliced viral mRNAs
  11442..11559   +  misc_feature   cPPT/CTS: central polypurine tract and central termination sequence of HIV-1
