[The description below was written by a language model from this plasmid's Addgene catalogue record and pLannotate feature annotations shown in this document.]
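Description:
TLCV2-ApaLI-T2A-EGFP-Puro is a third-generation-style, self-inactivating HIV-1 lentiviral vector for doxycycline-inducible expression of a mitochondria-targeted restriction endonuclease in mammalian cells. It derives from the all-in-one TLCV2 backbone, from which the sgRNA cassette and Cas9 were removed. In bacteria it is maintained through a high-copy ColE1/pUC-type origin with ampicillin resistance. An f1 origin and an SV40/EM7-driven bleomycin/Zeocin resistance cassette also lie in the plasmid backbone, outside the LTRs. The viral portion comprises a CMV enhancer/promoter fused to a truncated 5' LTR, the Ψ packaging signal with a gag fragment, RRE, cPPT/CTS, WPRE and a ΔU3 3' LTR followed by a bGH polyadenylation signal.

The payload has two transcription units. A tight TRE promoter (seven tet operators plus a minimal CMV promoter) drives the COX8 mitochondrial presequence fused to the ApaLI coding sequence, which recognises GTGCAC. The record lists a C-terminal FLAG tag, and the construct name indicates a T2A link to EGFP; neither FLAG nor T2A is annotated in the feature table, though EGFP follows ApaLI downstream. EGFP should therefore report induced cells as a separate polypeptide. Downstream, an EF-1α core promoter constitutively expresses puromycin N-acetyltransferase followed by the rtTA3 reverse transactivator. The two are probably joined by a 2A-type peptide, although this is not annotated. This single vector therefore supplies both the selection marker and the doxycycline-responsive activator. After transduction and puromycin selection, adding doxycycline induces import of ApaLI into mitochondria, where it can cleave mitochondrial DNA. The associated work used this system to study double-strand breaks and to engineer mtDNA deletions in human cells.
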