Addgene plasmid #234948: TLCV2-ApaLI-T2A-EGFP-Puro
Purpose: Doxycycline-inducible mitochondria-localized ApaLI expressing plasmid
Depositing lab: Agnel Sfeir. Depositing organization: Memorial Sloan-Kettering Cancer Center. Publication: Engineering mtDNA Deletions by Reconstituting End-Joining in Human Mitochondria. Fu Y, Land M, Cui R, Kavlashvili T, Kim M, Lieber T, Ryu KW, DeBitetto E, Masilionis I, Saha R, Takizawa M, Baker D, Tigano M, Reznik E, Sharma R, Chaligne R, Thompson CB, Pe'er D, Sfeir A. bioRxiv [Preprint]. 2024 Oct 17:2024.10.15.618543. doi: 10.1101/2024.10.15.618543. PubMed 39463974.
Backbone
  Vector backbone: TLCV2
  Backbone manufacturer: Adam Karpf (Addgene #87360)
  Modifications to backbone: removal of sgRNA and Cas9
  Vector type: Mammalian Expression, Lentiviral
  Selectable markers: Puromycin
Growth in bacteria
  Bacterial resistance: Ampicillin, 100 μg/mL
  Growth temperature: 30°C
  Growth strain: NEB Stable
  Copy number: High Copy
Gene/Insert
  Gene/Insert name: ApaLI restriction enzyme with N-terminal COX8 mitochondrial localization signal (alt name: mito-ApaLI)
  Promoter: tight TRE promoter
  Tag / fusion protein: FLAG (C terminal on insert)
  Cloning method: Restriction Enzyme; 5′ cloning site AgeI (not destroyed); 3′ cloning site AscI (not destroyed)
  Sequencing primers: 5′ NA; 3′ CGTCGCCGTCCAGCTCGACCA
Resource information
  A portion of this plasmid was derived from a plasmid made by: pcDNA3_mitoApaLI (from Bayona-Bafaluy, et al. PMID: 16179392) was generously shared by Carlos T Moraes.
Terms and licenses: Academic/Nonprofit Terms; Industry Terms: Not Available to Industry
How to cite: TLCV2-ApaLI-T2A-EGFP-Puro was a gift from Agnel Sfeir (Addgene plasmid # 234948 ; http://n2t.net/addgene:234948 ; RRID:Addgene_234948)
